Addgene plasmid #67977: pKLV2-U6gRNA5(BbsI)-PGKpuro2AmCherry-W
Purpose: CRISPR gRNA expression vector with an improved scaffold and puro/mCherry markers
Depositing lab: Kosuke Yusa. Depositing organization: Wellcome Sanger Institute. Publication: A CRISPR Dropout Screen Identifies Genetic Vulnerabilities and Therapeutic Targets in Acute Myeloid Leukemia. Tzelepis K, Koike-Yusa H, De Braekeleer E, Li Y, Metzakopian E, Dovey OM, Mupo A, Grinkevich V, Li M, Mazan M, Gozdecka M, Ohnishi S, Cooper J, Patel M, McKerrell T, Chen B, Domingues AF, Gallipoli P, Teichmann S, Ponstingl H, McDermott U, Saez-Rodriguez J, Huntly BJ, Iorio F, Pina C, Vassiliou GS, Yusa K. Cell Rep. 2016 Oct 18;17(4):1193-1205. doi: 10.1016/j.celrep.2016.09.079. PubMed 27760321.
Backbone
  Vector backbone: pKLV2 lentiviral vector
  Backbone size w/o insert (bp): 5783
  Total vector size (bp): 8657
  Vector type: Lentiviral
Growth in bacteria
  Bacterial resistance: Ampicillin, 100 μg/mL
  Growth temperature: 37°C
  Growth strain: Stbl3
  Copy number: High Copy
Gene/Insert
  Gene/Insert name: U6gRNA cassette, PGKpuro2AmCherry cassette, WPRE
  Species: H. sapiens (human), M. musculus (mouse)
  Insert size (bp): 2912
  Mutation: Deleted BbsI site within WPRE
  Promoter: human U6 promoter, mouse PGK promoter
  Cloning method: Restriction Enzyme; 5′ cloning site MluI (not destroyed); 3′ cloning site KpnI (not destroyed)
  Sequencing primers: 5′ CATAATAGCAACAGACATAC
Terms and licenses: Academic/Nonprofit Terms; Industry Terms: Not Available to Industry
How to cite: pKLV2-U6gRNA5(BbsI)-PGKpuro2AmCherry-W was a gift from Kosuke Yusa (Addgene plasmid # 67977 ; http://n2t.net/addgene:67977 ; RRID:Addgene_67977)
