[The description below was written by a language model from this plasmid's Addgene catalogue record and pLannotate feature annotations shown in this document.]
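Description:
pKLV2-U6gRNA5(BbsI)-PGKpuro2AmCherry-W is an 8.7 kb HIV-1-based lentiviral vector for delivering Streptococcus pyogenes CRISPR guide RNAs to mammalian cells, built on the pKLV2 backbone. In bacteria it is maintained through a high-copy ColE1/pUC-type origin and selected with ampicillin via the β-lactamase gene. The backbone also carries an f1 origin and remnants of a lacZα/lac promoter cloning region flanked by T7 and T3 promoters. The viral genome is transcribed from a CMV enhancer/promoter fused to a truncated 5' LTR, an arrangement that usually makes packaging independent of Tat. It is followed by the Ψ packaging signal with a gag fragment, the Rev response element and the cPPT/CTS. It ends in a second truncated LTR, which pLannotate labels as a 5' LTR but which sits in the 3' position, followed by a bGH polyadenylation signal.

The payload lies between the cPPT and the downstream LTR and contains two expression units. The first is a human U6 RNA polymerase III promoter driving a gRNA cassette, in which BbsI sites accept annealed spacer oligonucleotides upstream of what the record calls an improved scaffold (annotated as a tracrRNA fragment). The BbsI site within the WPRE was deleted, presumably so that the enzyme cuts only at the cloning position. The second is a mouse PGK promoter expressing puromycin N-acetyltransferase joined by a 2A peptide to mCherry, so transduced cells can be selected with the drug and tracked by red fluorescence. The WPRE enhances transcript expression. The vector encodes no Cas9, so the nuclease has to be provided separately. The associated work used this vector family for CRISPR dropout screening in acute myeloid leukaemia cells.
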