Features (pLannotate 1.2.2; 28 found; start..end, strand, type, name):
     30..458     -  rep_origin     f1 ori (sequence partly withheld): f1 bacteriophage origin of replication; arrow indicates direction of (+) strand synthesis
    463..618     -  CDS            lacZα (fragment): LacZα fragment of β-galactosidase; lacZ fragment
    626..644     +  promoter       T7 promoter: promoter for bacteriophage T7 RNA polymerase
    658..958     +  enhancer       CMV enhancer: human cytomegalovirus immediate early enhancer
    959..1158    +  promoter       CMV promoter: human cytomegalovirus (CMV) immediate early promoter
   1176..1356    +  LTR            5' LTR (truncated): truncated 5' long terminal repeat (LTR) from HIV-1
   1403..1528    +  misc_feature   HIV-1 Ψ: packaging signal of human immunodeficiency virus type 1
   1512..1850    +  CDS            HIV-1 gag (fragment): gag protein from human immunodeficiency virus 1; gag
   2027..2260    +  misc_feature   RRE: The Rev response element (RRE) of HIV-1 allows for Rev-dependent mRNA export from the nucleus to the cytoplasm.
   2637..2737    +  CDS            Rev (fragment): human immunodeficiency virus 1 (HIV-1) Rev protein; rev; enhances nuclear export of unspliced and incompletely spliced viral mRNAs
   2787..2904    +  misc_feature   cPPT/CTS: central polypurine tract and central termination sequence of HIV-1
   2979..3219    +  promoter       U6 promoter: RNA polymerase III promoter for human U6 snRNA
   3264..3331    +  misc_RNA       tracrRNA (fragment): trans-activating CRISPR RNA for the Streptococcus pyogenes CRISPR/Cas9 system
   3354..3853    +  promoter       PGK promoter: mouse phosphoglycerate kinase 1 promoter
   3893..4489    +  CDS            PuroR (fragment): puromycin N-acetyltransferase; pac from Streptomyces; confers resistance to puromycin
   4562..5269    +  CDS            mCherry: mCherry is a basic (constitutively fluorescent) red fluorescent protein published in 2004, derived from Discosoma sp.. It is reported to be a very rapidly-maturing monomer with low acid sensitivity.
   5281..5867    +  misc_feature   WPRE: woodchuck hepatitis virus posttranscriptional regulatory element
   5861..6007    +  CDS            nef (fragment): NEF_HV1LA - Experimental evidence at protein level: Swiss-Prot protein existence level 1. Extracellular Nef protein targets CD4(+) T-lymphocytes for apoptosis by interacting with CXCR4 surface receptors. From Human immunodeficiency virus type 1 group M subtype B (isolate Lai) (HIV-1).
   6015..6193    +  LTR            5' LTR (truncated): truncated 5' long terminal repeat (LTR) from HIV-1
   6219..6330    +  polyA_signal   bGH poly(A) signal: bovine growth hormone polyadenylation signal
   6469..6487    -  promoter       T3 promoter: promoter for bacteriophage T3 RNA polymerase
   6532..6548    -  protein_bind   lac operator: The lac repressor binds to the lac operator to inhibit transcription in E. coli. This inhibition can be relieved by adding lactose or isopropyl-β-D-thiogalactopyranoside (IPTG). lac repressor encoded by lacI
   6556..6586    -  promoter       lac promoter: promoter for the E. coli lac operon
   6601..6622    -  protein_bind   CAP binding site: CAP binding activates transcription in the presence of cAMP. E. coli catabolite activator protein
   6635..6727    -  CDS            lacI (fragment): lac repressor; lacI; The lac repressor binds to the lac operator to inhibit transcription in E. coli. This inhibition can be relieved by adding lactose or isopropyl-β-D-thiogalactopyranoside (IPTG).
   6910..7498    -  rep_origin     ori: high-copy-number ColE1/pMB1/pBR322/pUC origin of replication
   7669..8529    -  CDS            AmpR: β-lactamase; bla; confers resistance to ampicillin, carbenicillin, and related antibiotics
   8530..8634    -  promoter       AmpR promoter: bla
>Addgene plasmid #67977 | pKLV2-U6gRNA5(BbsI)-PGKpuro2AmCherry-W | depositor full sequence | sequence record 118694 | pKLV2-U6gRNA5(BbsI)-PGKpuro2AmCherry-W sequence 8657 bps
CTAAATTGTAAGCGTTAATATTTTGTTAAAATTCGCGTTAAATTTTTGTTAAATCAGCTCATTTTTTAAC
CAATAGGCCGAAATCGGCAAAATCCCTTATAAATCAAAAGAATAGACCGAGATAGGGT
[37 nt withheld, positions 129-165]
AAAGAACGTGGACTCCAACGTCAAAGG
[49 nt withheld, positions 193-241]
T
[91 nt withheld, positions 243-333]
G
[124 nt withheld, positions 335-458]
CCCATTCGCCATTCAGGCTGCGCAACTGTTGGGAAGGGCGATCGGTGCGGGCCTCTTCGCTATTACGCCA
GCTGGCGAAAGGGGGATGTGCTGCAAGGCGATTAAGTTGGGTAACGCCAGGGTTTTCCCAGTCACGACGT
TGTAAAACGACGGCCAGTGAGCGCGCGTAATACGACTCACTATAGGGCGAATTGACTAGTACATAACTTA
CGGTAAATGGCCCGCCTGGCTGACCGCCCAACGACCCCCGCCCATTGACGTCAATAATGACGTATGTTCC
CATAGTAACGCCAATAGGGACTTTCCATTGACGTCAATGGGTGGAGTATTTACGGTAAACTGCCCACTTG
GCAGTACATCAAGTGTATCATATGCCAAGTACGCCCCCTATTGACGTCAATGACGGTAAATGGCCCGCCT
GGCATTATGCCCAGTACATGACCTTATGGGACTTTCCTACTTGGCAGTACATCTACGTATTAGTCATCGC
TATTACCATGGTGATGCGGTTTTGGCAGTACATCAATGGGCGTGGATAGCGGTTTGACTCACGGGGATTT
CCAAGTCTCCACCCCATTGACGTCAATGGGAGTTTGTTTTGGCACCAAAATCAACGGGACTTTCCAAAAT
GTCGTAACAACTCCGCCCCATTGACGCAAATGGGCGGTAGGCGTGTACGGTGGGAGGTCTATATAAGCAG
CGCGTTTTGCCTGTACTGGGTCTCTCTGGTTAGACCAGATCTGAGCCTGGGAGCTCTCTGGCTAACTAGG
GAACCCACTGCTTAAGCCTCAATAAAGCTTGCCTTGAGTGCTTCAAGTAGTGTGTGCCCGTCTGTTGTGT
GACTCTGGTAACTAGAGATCCCTCAGACCCTTTTAGTCAGTGTGGAAAATCTCTAGCAGTGGCGCCCGAA
CAGGGACTTGAAAGCGAAAGGGAAACCAGAGGAGCTCTCTCGACGCAGGACTCGGCTTGCTGAAGCGCGC
ACGGCAAGAGGCGAGGGGCGGCGACTGGTGAGTACGCCAAAAATTTTGACTAGCGGAGGCTAGAAGGAGA
GAGATGGGTGCGAGAGCGTCAGTATTAAGCGGGGGAGAATTAGATCGCGATGGGAAAAAATTCGGTTAAG
GCCAGGGGGAAAGAAAAAATATAAATTAAAACATATAGTATGGGCAAGCAGGGAGCTAGAACGATTCGCA
GTTAATCCTGGCCTGTTAGAAACATCAGAAGGCTGTAGACAAATACTGGGACAGCTACAACCATCCCTTC
AGACAGGATCAGAAGAACTTAGATCATTATATAATACAGTAGCAACCCTCTATTGTGTGCATCAAAGGAT
AGAGATAAAAGACACCAAGGAAGCTTTAGACAAGATAGAGGAAGAGCAAAACAAAAGTAAGACCACCGCA
CAGCAAGCGGCCGGCCGCGCTGATCTTCAGACCTGGAGGAGGAGATATGAGGGACAATTGGAGAAGTGAA
TTATATAAATATAAAGTAGTAAAAATTGAACCATTAGGAGTAGCACCCACCAAGGCAAAGAGAAGAGTGG
TGCAGAGAGAAAAAAGAGCAGTGGGAATAGGAGCTTTGTTCCTTGGGTTCTTGGGAGCAGCAGGAAGCAC
TATGGGCGCAGCGTCAATGACGCTGACGGTACAGGCCAGACAATTATTGTCTGGTATAGTGCAGCAGCAG
AACAATTTGCTGAGGGCTATTGAGGCGCAACAGCATCTGTTGCAACTCACAGTCTGGGGCATCAAGCAGC
TCCAGGCAAGAATCCTGGCTGTGGAAAGATACCTAAAGGATCAACAGCTCCTGGGGATTTGGGGTTGCTC
TGGAAAACTCATTTGCACCACTGCTGTGCCTTGGAATGCTAGTTGGAGTAATAAATCTCTGGAACAGATT
TGGAATCACACGACCTGGATGGAGTGGGACAGAGAAATTAACAATTACACAAGCTTAATACACTCCTTAA
TTGAAGAATCGCAAAACCAGCAAGAAAAGAATGAACAAGAATTATTGGAATTAGATAAATGGGCAAGTTT
GTGGAATTGGTTTAACATAACAAATTGGCTGTGGTATATAAAATTATTCATAATGATAGTAGGAGGCTTG
GTAGGTTTAAGAATAGTTTTTGCTGTACTTTCTATAGTGAATAGAGTTAGGCAGGGATATTCACCATTAT
CGTTTCAGACCCACCTCCCAACCCCGAGGGGACCCGACAGGCCCGAAGGAATAGAAGAAGAAGGTGGAGA
GAGAGACAGAGACAGATCCATTCGATTAGTGAACGGATCGGCACTGCGTGCGCCAATTCTGCAGACAAAT
GGCAGTATTCATCCACAATTTTAAAAGAAAAGGGGGGATTGGGGGGTACAGTGCAGGGGAAAGAATAGTA
GACATAATAGCAACAGACATACAAACTAAAGAATTACAAAAACAAATTACAAAAATTCAAAATTTTCGGG
TTTATTACAGGGACAGCAGAGATCCAGTTTGGTTAGTACCGGGCCCTACGCGTCCAAGGTCGGGCAGGAA
GAGGGCCTATTTCCCATGATTCCTTCATATTTGCATATACGATACAAGGCTGTTAGAGAGATAATTAGAA
TTAATTTGACTGTAAACACAAAGATATTAGTACAAAATACGTGACGTAGAAAGTAATAATTTCTTGGGTA
GTTTGCAGTTTTAAAATTATGTTTTAAAATGGACTATCATATGCTTACCGTAACTTGAAAGTATTTCGAT
TTCTTGGCTTTATATATCTTGTGGAAAGGACGAAACACCGGGTCTTCGAGAAGACACGTTTAAGAGCTAT
GCTGGAAACAGCATAGCAAGTTTAAATAAGGCTAGTCCGTTATCAACTTGAAAAAGTGGCACCGAGTCGG
TGCTTTTTTTGGATCCAATTCTACCGGGTAGGGGAGGCGCTTTTCCCAAGGCAGTCTGGAGCATGCGCTT
TAGCAGCCCCGCTGGGCACTTGGCGCTACACAAGTGGCCTCTGGCCTCGCACACATTCCACATCCACCGG
TAGGCGCCAACCGGCTCCGTTCTTTGGTGGCCCCTTCGCGCCACCTTCTACTCCTCCCCTAGTCAGGAAG
TTCCCCCCCGCCCCGCAGCTCGCGTCGTGCAGGACGTGACAAATGGAAGTAGCACGTCTCACTAGTCTCG
TGCAGATGGACAGCACCGCTGAGCAATGGAAGCGGGTAGGCCTTTGGGGCAGCGGCCAATAGCAGCTTTG
CTCCTTCGCTTTCTGGGCTCAGAGGCTGGGAAGGGGTGGGTCCGGGGGCGGGCTCAGGGGCGGGCTCAGG
GGCGGGGCGGGCGCCCGAAGGTCCTCCGGAGGCCCGGCATTCTGCACGCTTCAAAAGCGCACGTCTGCCG
CGCTGTTCTCCTCTTCCTCATCTCCGGGCCTTTCGACCTGCATCCATCTAGATCTCGAGCAGCTGAAGCT
TACCATGACCGAGTACAAGCCCACGGTGCGCCTCGCCACCCGCGACGACGTCCCCAGGGCCGTACGCACC
CTCGCCGCCGCGTTCGCCGACTACCCCGCCACGCGCCACACCGTCGATCCGGACCGCCACATCGAGCGGG
TCACCGAGCTGCAAGAACTCTTCCTCACGCGCGTCGGGCTCGACATCGGCAAGGTGTGGGTCGCGGACGA
CGGCGCCGCGGTGGCGGTCTGGACCACGCCGGAGAGCGTCGAAGCGGGGGCGGTGTTCGCCGAGATCGGC
CCGCGCATGGCCGAGTTGAGCGGTTCCCGGCTGGCCGCGCAGCAACAGATGGAAGGCCTCCTGGCGCCGC
ACCGGCCCAAGGAGCCCGCGTGGTTCCTGGCCACCGTCGGCGTCTCGCCCGACCACCAGGGCAAGGGTCT
GGGCAGCGCCGTCGTGCTCCCCGGAGTGGAGGCGGCCGAGCGCGCCGGGGTGCCCGCCTTCCTGGAGACC
TCCGCGCCCCGCAACCTCCCCTTCTACGAGCGGCTCGGCTTCACCGTCACCGCCGACGTCGAGGTGCCCG
AAGGACCGCGCACCTGGTGCATGACCCGCAAGCCCGGTGCCGGCGGCGGGTCCGGAGGAGAGGGCAGAGG
AAGTCTCCTAACATGCGGTGACGTGGAGGAGAATCCTGGCCCAATGGTGAGCAAGGGCGAGGAGGATAAC
TCCGCCATCATCAAGGAGTTCCTGCGCTTCAAGGTGCACATGGAGGGCTCCGTGAACGGCCACGAGTTCG
AGATCGAGGGCGAGGGCGAGGGCCGCCCCTACGAGGGCACCCAGACCGCCAAGCTGAAGGTGACCAAGGG
TGGCCCCCTGCCCTTCGCCTGGGACATCCTGTCCCCTCAGTTCATGTACGGCTCCAAGGCCTACGTGAAG
CACCCCGCCGACATCCCCGACTACTTGAAGCTGTCCTTCCCCGAGGGCTTCAAGTGGGAGCGCGTGATGA
ACTTCGAGGACGGCGGCGTGGTGACCGTGACCCAGGACTCCTCTCTGCAGGACGGCGAGTTCATCTACAA
GGTGAAGCTGCGCGGCACCAACTTCCCCTCCGACGGCCCCGTAATGCAGAAGAAAACCATGGGCTGGGAG
GCCTCCTCCGAGCGGATGTACCCCGAGGACGGCGCCCTGAAGGGCGAGATCAAGCAGAGGCTGAAGCTGA
AGGACGGCGGCCACTACGACGCTGAGGTCAAGACCACCTACAAGGCCAAGAAGCCCGTGCAGCTGCCCGG
CGCCTACAACGTCAACATCAAGTTGGACATCACCTCCCACAACGAGGACTACACCATCGTGGAACAGTAC
GAACGCGCCGAGGGCCGCCACTCCACCGGCGGCATGGACGAGCTGTACAAGTGAGCGGCCGCTCAACCTC
TGGATTACAAAATTTGTGAAAGATTGACTGGTATTCTTAACTATGTTGCTCCTTTTACGCTATGTGGATA
CGCTGCTTTAATGCCTTTGTATCATGCTATTGCTTCCCGTATGGCTTTCATTTTCTCCTCCTTGTATAAA
TCCTGGTTGCTGTCTCTTTATGAGGAGTTGTGGCCCGTTGTCAGGCAACGTGGCGTGGTGTGCACTGTGT
TTGCTGACGCAACCCCCACTGGTTGGGGCATTGCCACCACCTGTCAGCTCCTTTCCGGGACTTTCGCTTT
CCCCCTCCCTATTGCCACGGCGGAACTCATCGCCGCCTGCCTTGCCCGCTGCTGGACAGGGGCTCGGCTG
TTGGGCACTGACAATTCCGTGGTGTTGTCGGGGAAATCATCGTCCTTTCCTTGGCTGCTCGCCTGTGTTG
CCACCTGGATTCTGCGCGGGACGTCCTTCTGCTACGTCCCTTCGGCCCTCAATCCAGCGGACCTTCCTTC
CCGCGGCCTGCTGCCGGCTCTGCGGCCTCTTCCGCGTCTACGCCTTCGCCCTCAGACGAGTCGGATCTCC
CTTTGGGCCGCCTCCCCGCAGGTACCTTTAAGACCAATGACTTACAAGGCAGCTGTAGATCTTAGCCACT
TTTTAAAAGAAAAGGGGGGACTGGAAGGGCTAATTCACTCCCAAAGAAGTCAAGATCTGCTTTTTGCCTG
TACTGGGTCTCTCTGGTTAGACCAGAGTCTCTCTGGTTAGACCAGATCTGAGCCTGGGAGCTCTCTGGCT
AACTAGGGAACCCACTGCTTAAGCCTCAATAAAGCTTGCCTTGAGTGCTTCAAGTAGTGTGTGCCCGTCT
GTTGTGTGACTCTGGTAACTAGAGATCCCTCAGACCCTTTTAGTCAGTGTGGAAAATCTCTAGCAGTTTA
AACCCGCTGATCAGCCTCGACTGTGCCTTCTAGTTGCCAGCCATCTGTTGTTTGCCCCTCCCCCGTGCCT
TCCTTGACCCTGGAAGGTGCCACTCCCACTGTCCTTTCCTAATAAAATGAGGAAATTGCATCGCATTGTC
TGAGTAGGTGTCATTCTATTCTGGGGGGTGGGGTGGGGCAGGACAGCAAGGGGGAGGATTGGGAAGTCAA
TAGCAGGCATGCTGGGGATGCGGTGGGCTCTATGGGCGGCCGTTAATTAAGCTTTTGTTCCCTTTAGTGA
GGGTTAATTGCGCGCTTGGCGTAATCATGGTCATAGCTGTTTCCTGTGTGAAATTGTTATCCGCTCACAA
TTCCACACAACATACGAGCCGGAAGCATAAAGTGTAAAGCCTGGGGTGCCTAATGAGTGAGCTAACTCAC
ATTAATTGCGTTGCGCTCACTGCCCGCTTTCCAGTCGGGAAACCTGTCGTGCCAGCTGCATTAATGAATC
GGCCAACGCGCGGGGAGAGGCGGTTTGCGTATTGGGCGCTCTTCCGCTTCCTCGCTCACTGACTCGCTGC
GCTCGGTCGTTCGGCTGCGGCGAGCGGTATCAGCTCACTCAAAGGCGGTAATACGGTTATCCACAGAATC
AGGGGATAACGCAGGAAAGAACATGTGAGCAAAAGGCCAGCAAAAGGCCAGGAACCGTAAAAAGGCCGCG
TTGCTGGCGTTTTTCCATAGGCTCCGCCCCCCTGACGAGCATCACAAAAATCGACGCTCAAGTCAGAGGT
GGCGAAACCCGACAGGACTATAAAGATACCAGGCGTTTCCCCCTGGAAGCTCCCTCGTGCGCTCTCCTGT
TCCGACCCTGCCGCTTACCGGATACCTGTCCGCCTTTCTCCCTTCGGGAAGCGTGGCGCTTTCTCATAGC
TCACGCTGTAGGTATCTCAGTTCGGTGTAGGTCGTTCGCTCCAAGCTGGGCTGTGTGCACGAACCCCCCG
TTCAGCCCGACCGCTGCGCCTTATCCGGTAACTATCGTCTTGAGTCCAACCCGGTAAGACACGACTTATC
GCCACTGGCAGCAGCCACTGGTAACAGGATTAGCAGAGCGAGGTATGTAGGCGGTGCTACAGAGTTCTTG
AAGTGGTGGCCTAACTACGGCTACACTAGAAGGACAGTATTTGGTATCTGCGCTCTGCTGAAGCCAGTTA
CCTTCGGAAAAAGAGTTGGTAGCTCTTGATCCGGCAAACAAACCACCGCTGGTAGCGGTGGTTTTTTTGT
TTGCAAGCAGCAGATTACGCGCAGAAAAAAAGGATCTCAAGAAGATCCTTTGATCTTTTCTACGGGGTCT
GACGCTCAGTGGAACGAAAACTCACGTTAAGGGATTTTGGTCATGAGATTATCAAAAAGGATCTTCACCT
AGATCCTTTTAAATTAAAAATGAAGTTTTAAATCAATCTAAAGTATATATGAGTAAACTTGGTCTGACAG
TTACCAATGCTTAATCAGTGAGGCACCTATCTCAGCGATCTGTCTATTTCGTTCATCCATAGTTGCCTGA
CTCCCCGTCGTGTAGATAACTACGATACGGGAGGGCTTACCATCTGGCCCCAGTGCTGCAATGATACCGC
GAGACCCACGCTCACCGGCTCCAGATTTATCAGCAATAAACCAGCCAGCCGGAAGGGCCGAGCGCAGAAG
TGGTCCTGCAACTTTATCCGCCTCCATCCAGTCTATTAATTGTTGCCGGGAAGCTAGAGTAAGTAGTTCG
CCAGTTAATAGTTTGCGCAACGTTGTTGCCATTGCTACAGGCATCGTGGTGTCACGCTCGTCGTTTGGTA
TGGCTTCATTCAGCTCCGGTTCCCAACGATCAAGGCGAGTTACATGATCCCCCATGTTGTGCAAAAAAGC
GGTTAGCTCCTTCGGTCCTCCGATCGTTGTCAGAAGTAAGTTGGCCGCAGTGTTATCACTCATGGTTATG
GCAGCACTGCATAATTCTCTTACTGTCATGCCATCCGTAAGATGCTTTTCTGTGACTGGTGAGTACTCAA
CCAAGTCATTCTGAGAATAGTGTATGCGGCGACCGAGTTGCTCTTGCCCGGCGTCAATACGGGATAATAC
CGCGCCACATAGCAGAACTTTAAAAGTGCTCATCATTGGAAAACGTTCTTCGGGGCGAAAACTCTCAAGG
ATCTTACCGCTGTTGAGATCCAGTTCGATGTAACCCACTCGTGCACCCAACTGATCTTCAGCATCTTTTA
CTTTCACCAGCGTTTCTGGGTGAGCAAAAACAGGAAGGCAAAATGCCGCAAAAAAGGGAATAAGGGCGAC
ACGGAAATGTTGAATACTCATACTCTTCCTTTTTCAATATTATTGAAGCATTTATCAGGGTTATTGTCTC
ATGAGCGGATACATATTTGAATGTATTTAGAAAAATAAACAAATAGGGGTTCCGCGCACATTTCCCCGAA
AAGTGCCAC
