>Addgene plasmid #67977 | pKLV2-U6gRNA5(BbsI)-PGKpuro2AmCherry-W | addgene partial sequence | sequence record 125672 | Top_Fop 5'-TCACCATTATCGTTTCAGAC-3'
GGCCCGAAGGAATAGAAGAAGAAGGTGGAGAGAGAGACAGAGACAGATCCATTCGATTAGTGAACGGATC
GGCACTGCGTGCGCCAATTCTGCAGACAAATGGCAGTATTCATCCACAATTTTAAAAGAAAAGGGGGGAT
TGGGGGGTACAGTGCAGGGGAAAGAATAGTAGACATAATAGCAACAGACATACAAACTAAAGAATTACAA
AAACAAATTACAAAAATTCAAAATTTTCGGGTTTATTACAGGGACAGCAGAGATCCAGTTTGGTTAGTAC
CGGGCCCTACGCGTCCAAGGTCGGGCAGGAAGAGGGCCTATTTCCCATGATTCCTTCATATTTGCATATA
CGATACAAGGCTGTTAGAGAGATAATTAGAATTAATTTGACTGTAAACACAAAGATATTAGTACAAAATA
CGTGACGTAGAAAGTAATAATTTCTTGGGTAGTTTGCAGTTTTAAAATTATGTTTTAAAATGGACTATCA
TATGCTTACCGTAACTTGAAAGTATTTCGATTTCTTGGCTTTATATATCTTGTGGAAAGGACGAAACACC
GGGTCTTCGAGAAGACACGTTTAAGAGCTATGCTGGAAACAGCATAGCAAGTTTAAATAAGGCTAGTCCG
TTATCAACTTGAAAAAGTGGCACCGAGTCGGTGCTTTTTTTGGATCCAATTCTACCGGGTAGGGGAGGCG
CTTTTCCCAAGGCAGTCTGGAGCATGCGCTTTAGCAGCCCCGCTGGGCACTTGGCGCTACACAAGTGGCC
TCTGGCCTCGCACACATTCCACATCCACCGGTAGGCGCCAACCGGCTCCGTTCTTTGGTGGCCCCTTCGC
GCCACCTTCTACTCCTCCCCTAGTCAGGAAGTTCCCCCC
