>Addgene plasmid #67977 | pKLV2-U6gRNA5(BbsI)-PGKpuro2AmCherry-W | addgene partial sequence | sequence record 125673 | mPGK-F 5'-cattctgcacgcttcaaaag-3'
CTGTTCTCCTCTTCCTCATCTCCGGGCCTTTCGACCTGCATCCATCTAGATCTCGAGCAGCTGAAGCTTA
CCATGACCGAGTACAAGCCCACGGTGCGCCTCGCCACCCGCGACGACGTCCCCAGGGCCGTACGCACCCT
CGCCGCCGCGTTCGCCGACTACCCCGCCACGCGCCACACCGTCGATCCGGACCGCCACATCGAGCGGGTC
ACCGAGCTGCAAGAACTCTTCCTCACGCGCGTCGGGCTCGACATCGGCAAGGTGTGGGTCGCGGACGACG
GCGCCGCGGTGGCGGTCTGGACCACGCCGGAGAGCGTCGAAGCGGGGGCGGTGTTCGCCGAGATCGGCCC
GCGCATGGCCGAGTTGAGCGGTTCCCGGCTGGCCGCGCAGCAACAGATGGAAGGCCTCCTGGCGCCGCAC
CGGCCCAAGGAGCCCGCGTGGTTCCTGGCCACCGTCGGCGTCTCGCCCGACCACCAGGGCAAGGGTCTGG
GCAGCGCCGTCGTGCTCCCCGGAGTGGAGGCGGCCGAGCGCGCCGGGGTGCCCGCCTTCCTGGAGACCTC
CGCGCCCCGCAACCTCCCCTTCTACGAGCGGCTCGGCTTCACCGTCACCGCCGACGTCGAGGTGCCCGAA
GGACCGCGCACCTGGTGCATGACCCGCAAGCCCGGTGCCGGCGGCGGGTCCGGAGGAGAGGGCAGAGGAA
GTCTCCTAACATGCGGTGACGTGGAGGAGAATCCTGGCCCAATGGTGAGCAAGGGCGAGGAGGATAACTC
CGCCATCATCAAGGAGTTCCTGCGCTTCAAGGTGCACATGGAGGGCTCCGTGAACGGCCACGAGTTCGAG
ATCGAGGGCGAGGGCGAGGGCCGCCCCTACGAGGGCACCCA
