>Addgene plasmid #67977 | pKLV2-U6gRNA5(BbsI)-PGKpuro2AmCherry-W | addgene partial sequence | sequence record 125674 | Futet-R 5'-CAAAGGCATTAAAGCAGCGT-3'
ACATAGTTAAGAATACCAGTCAATCTTTCACAAATTTTGTAATCCAGAGGTTGAGCGGCCGCTCACTTGT
ACAGCTCGTCCATGCCGCCGGTGGAGTGGCGGCCCTCGGCGCGTTCGTACTGTTCCACGATGGTGTAGTC
CTCGTTGTGGGAGGTGATGTCCAACTTGATGTTGACGTTGTAGGCGCCGGGCAGCTGCACGGGCTTCTTG
GCCTTGTAGGTGGTCTTGACCTCAGCGTCGTAGTGGCCGCCGTCCTTCAGCTTCAGCCTCTGCTTGATCT
CGCCCTTCAGGGCGCCGTCCTCGGGGTACATCCGCTCGGAGGAGGCCTCCCAGCCCATGGTTTTCTTCTG
CATTACGGGGCCGTCGGAGGGGAAGTTGGTGCCGCGCAGCTTCACCTTGTAGATGAACTCGCCGTCCTGC
AGAGAGGAGTCCTGGGTCACGGTCACCACGCCGCCGTCCTCGAAGTTCATCACGCGCTCCCACTTGAAGC
CCTCGGGGAAGGACAGCTTCAAGTAGTCGGGGATGTCGGCGGGGTGCTTCACGTAGGCCTTGGAGCCGTA
CATGAACTGAGGGGACAGGATGTCCCAGGCGAAGGGCAGGGGGCCACCCTTGGTCACCTTCAGCTTGGCG
GTCTGGGTGCCCTCGTAGGGGCGGCCCTCGCCCTCGCCCTCGATCTCGAACTCGTGGCCGTTCACGGAGC
CCTCCATGTGCACCTTGAAGCGCAGGAACTCCTTGATGATGGCGGAGTTATCCTCCTCGCCCTTGCTCAC
CATTGGGCCAGGATTCTCCTCCACGTCAC
